>Addgene plasmid #221212 | pcDNA5-FRT/T0-3xFLAG-NFATC2IP ∆101-140 | addgene full sequence | sequence record 437468 | Addgene NGS Result
GACGGATCGGGAGATCTCCCGATCCCCTATGGTGCACTCTCAGTACAATCTGCTCTGATGCCGCATAGTT
AAGCCAGTATCTGCTCCCTGCTTGTGTGTTGGAGGTCGCTGAGTAGTGCGCGAGCAAAATTTAAGCTACA
ACAAGGCAAGGCTTGACCGACAATTGCATGAAGAATCTGCTTAGGGTTAGGCGTTTTGCGCTGCTTCGCG
ATGTACGGGCCAGATATACGCGTTGACATTGATTATTGACTAGTTATTAATAGTAATCAATTACGGGGTC
ATTAGTTCATAGCCCATATATGGAGTTCCGCGTTACATAACTTACGGTAAATGGCCCGCCTGGCTGACCG
CCCAACGACCCCCGCCCATTGACGTCAATAATGACGTATGTTCCCATAGTAACGCCAATAGGGACTTTCC
ATTGACGTCAATGGGTGGAGTATTTACGGTAAACTGCCCACTTGGCAGTACATCAAGTGTATCATATGCC
AAGTACGCCCCCTATTGACGTCAATGACGGTAAATGGCCCGCCTGGCATTATGCCCAGTACATGACCTTA
TGGGACTTTCCTACTTGGCAGTACATCTACGTATTAGTCATCGCTATTACCATGGTGATGCGGTTTTGGC
AGTACATCAATGGGCGTGGATAGCGGTTTGACTCACGGGGATTTCCAAGTCTCCACCCCATTGACGTCAA
TGGGAGTTTGTTTTGGCACCAAAATCAACGGGACTTTCCAAAATGTCGTAACAACTCCGCCCCATTGACG
CAAATGGGCGGTAGGCGTGTACGGTGGGAGGTCTATATAAGCAGAGCTCTCCCTATCAGTGATAGAGATC
TCCCTATCAGTGATAGAGATCGTCGACGAGCTCGTTTAGTGAACCGTCAGATCGCCTGGAGACGCCATCC
ACGCTGTTTTGACCTCCATAGAAGACACCGGGACCGATCCAGCCTCCGGACTCTAGCGTTTAAACTTAAG
CTTGGTACCATGGACTACAAGGACCACGACGGTGACTACAAGGACCACGACATCGACTACAAAGACGATG
ACGATAAAGCCGCCAGTTTAAACGGCGCGCCAGCGGAGCCTGTGGGGAAGCGGGGCCGCTGGTCCGGAGG
TAGCGGTGCCGGCCGAGGGGGTCGGGGCGGCTGGGGCGGTCGGGGCCGGCGTCCTCGGGCCCAGCGGTCT
CCATCCCGGGGCACGCTGGACGTAGTGTCTGTGGACTTGGTCACCGACAGCGATGAGGAAATTCTGGAGG
TCGCCACCGCTCGCGGTGCCGCGGACGAGGTTGAGGTGGAGCCCCCGGAGCCCCCGGGGCCGGTCGCGTC
CCGGGATAACAGCAACAGTGACAGCGAAGGGGAGGACAGGCGGCCCGCACTATCCCTCCTGAAACTCTAC
CCTCCAGGGGATGAGGAAGAGGCAGAGCTGGCAGATTCGAGTGGTCTCTACCATGAGGGCTCCCCATCAC
CAGGCTCTCCCTGGAAGACAAAGCTGAGGACTAAGGATAAAGAAGAGAAGAAAAAGACAGAGTTTCTGGA
TCTGGACAACTCTCCTCTGTCCCCACCTTCACCAAGGACCAAAAGCAGAACGCATACTCGGGCACTCAAG
AAGTTAAGTGAGGTGAACAAGCGCCTCCAGGATCTCCGTTCCTGTCTGAGCCCCAAGCCACCTCAGGGTC
AAGAGCAACAGGGCCAAGAGGATGAAGTGGTCTTGGTGGAAGGGCCCACCCTCCCAGAGACCCCCCGACT
CTTCCCACTCAAAATCCGTTGCCGGGCTGACCTGGTCAGATTGCCCCTCAGGATGTCGGAGCCCCTGCAG
AGTGTGGTGGACCACATGGCCACCCACCTTGGGGTGTCCCCAAGCAGGATCCTTTTGCTTTTTGGAGAGA
CAGAGCTATCACCTACTGCCACTCCCAGGACCCTAAAGCTCGGAGTGGCTGACATCATTGACTGTGTGGT
ACTAACAAGTTCTCCAGAGGCCACAGAGACGTCCCAACAGCTCCAGCTCCGGGTGCAGGGAAAGGAGAAA
CACCAGACACTGGAAGTCTCACTGTCTCGAGATTCCCCTCTAAAGACCCTCATGTCCCACTATGAGGAGG
CCATGGGACTGTCGGGACGGAAGCTCTCCTTCTTCTTTGATGGGACAAAGCTTTCAGGCAGGGAGCTGCC
AGCTGACCTGGGCATGGAATCTGGGGACCTCATTGAGGTCTGGGGCTGAGATATCCATCACACTGGCGGC
CGCTCGAGTCTAGAGGGCCCGTTTAAACCCGCTGATCAGCCTCGACTGTGCCTTCTAGTTGCCAGCCATC
TGTTGTTTGCCCCTCCCCCGTGCCTTCCTTGACCCTGGAAGGTGCCACTCCCACTGTCCTTTCCTAATAA
AATGAGGAAATTGCATCGCATTGTCTGAGTAGGTGTCATTCTATTCTGGGGGGTGGGGTGGGGCAGGACA
GCAAGGGGGAGGATTGGGAAGACAATAGCAGGCATGCTGGGGATGCGGTGGGCTCTATGGCTTCTGAGGC
GGAAAGAACCAGCTGGGGCTCTAGGGGGTATCCCC
[124 nt withheld, positions 2556-2679]
C
[91 nt withheld, positions 2681-2771]
AGGGTGATGGTTCACGTACCTAGAAGTTCCTATTCCGAAGTTCCTATTCTCTAGAAAGTATAGGAACTTC
CTTGGCCAAAAAGCCTGAACTCACCGCGACGTCTGTCGAGAAGTTTCTGATCGAAAAGTTCGACAGCGTC
TCCGACCTGATGCAGCTCTCGGAGGGCGAAGAATCTCGTGCTTTCAGCTTCGATGTAGGAGGGCGTGGAT
ATGTCCTGCGGGTAAATAGCTGCGCCGATGGTTTCTACAAAGATCGTTATGTTTATCGGCACTTTGCATC
GGCCGCGCTCCCGATTCCGGAAGTGCTTGACATTGGGGAGTTCAGCGAGAGCCTGACCTATTGCATCTCC
CGCCGTGCACAGGGTGTCACGTTGCAAGACCTGCCTGAAACCGAACTGCCCGCTGTTCTGCAGCCGGTCG
CGGAGGCCATGGATGCGATCGCTGCGGCCGATCTTAGCCAGACGAGCGGGTTCGGCCCATTCGGACCGCA
AGGAATCGGTCAATACACTACATGGCGTGATTTCATATGCGCGATTGCTGATCCCCATGTGTATCACTGG
CAAACTGTGATGGACGACACCGTCAGTGCGTCCGTCGCGCAGGCTCTCGATGAGCTGATGCTTTGGGCCG
AGGACTGCCCCGAAGTCCGGCACCTCGTGCACGCGGATTTCGGCTCCAACAATGTCCTGACGGACAATGG
CCGCATAACAGCGGTCATTGACTGGAGCGAGGCGATGTTCGGGGATTCCCAATACGAGGTCGCCAACATC
TTCTTCTGGAGGCCGTGGTTGGCTTGTATGGAGCAGCAGACGCGCTACTTCGAGCGGAGGCATCCGGAGC
TTGCAGGATCGCCGCGGCTCCGGGCGTATATGCTCCGCATTGGTCTTGACCAACTCTATCAGAGCTTGGT
TGACGGCAATTTCGATGATGCAGCTTGGGCGCAGGGTCGATGCGACGCAATCGTCCGATCCGGAGCCGGG
ACTGTCGGGCGTACACAAATCGCCCGCAGAAGCGCGGCCGTCTGGACCGATGGCTGTGTAGAAGTACTCG
CCGATAGTGGAAACCGACGCCCCAGCACTCGTCCGAGGGCAAAGGAATAGCACGTACTACGAGATTTCGA
TTCCACCGCCGCCTTCTATGAAAGGTTGGGCTTCGGAATCGTTTTCCGGGACGCCGGCTGGATGATCCTC
CAGCGCGGGGATCTCATGCTGGAGTTCTTCGCCCACCCCAACTTGTTTATTGCAGCTTATAATGGTTACA
AATAAAGCAATAGCATCACAAATTTCACAAATAAAGCATTTTTTTCACTGCATTCTAGTTGTGGTTTGTC
CAAACTCATCAATGTATCTTATCATGTCTGTATACCGTCGACCTCTAGCTAGAGCTTGGCGTAATCATGG
TCATAGCTGTTTCCTGTGTGAAATTGTTATCCGCTCACAATTCCACACAACATACGAGCCGGAAGCATAA
AGTGTAAAGCCTGGGGTGCCTAATGAGTGAGCTAACTCACATTAATTGCGTTGCGCTCACTGCCCGCTTT
CCAGTCGGGAAACCTGTCGTGCCAGCTGCATTAATGAATCGGCCAACGCGCGGGGAGAGGCGGTTTGCGT
ATTGGGCGCTCTTCCGCTTCCTCGCTCACTGACTCGCTGCGCTCGGTCGTTCGGCTGCGGCGAGCGGTAT
CAGCTCACTCAAAGGCGGTAATACGGTTATCCACAGAATCAGGGGATAACGCAGGAAAGAACATGTGAGC
AAAAGGCCAGCAAAAGGCCAGGAACCGTAAAAAGGCCGCGTTGCTGGCGTTTTTCCATAGGCTCCGCCCC
CCTGACGAGCATCACAAAAATCGACGCTCAAGTCAGAGGTGGCGAAACCCGACAGGACTATAAAGATACC
AGGCGTTTCCCCCTGGAAGCTCCCTCGTGCGCTCTCCTGTTCCGACCCTGCCGCTTACCGGATACCTGTC
CGCCTTTCTCCCTTCGGGAAGCGTGGCGCTTTCTCATAGCTCACGCTGTAGGTATCTCAGTTCGGTGTAG
GTCGTTCGCTCCAAGCTGGGCTGTGTGCACGAACCCCCCGTTCAGCCCGACCGCTGCGCCTTATCCGGTA
ACTATCGTCTTGAGTCCAACCCGGTAAGACACGACTTATCGCCACTGGCAGCAGCCACTGGTAACAGGAT
TAGCAGAGCGAGGTATGTAGGCGGTGCTACAGAGTTCTTGAAGTGGTGGCCTAACTACGGCTACACTAGA
AGAACAGTATTTGGTATCTGCGCTCTGCTGAAGCCAGTTACCTTCGGAAAAAGAGTTGGTAGCTCTTGAT
CCGGCAAACAAACCACCGCTGGTAGCGGTGGTTTTTTTGTTTGCAAGCAGCAGATTACGCGCAGAAAAAA
AGGATCTCAAGAAGATCCTTTGATCTTTTCTACGGGGTCTGACGCTCAGTGGAACGAAAACTCACGTTAA
GGGATTTTGGTCATGAGATTATCAAAAAGGATCTTCACCTAGATCCTTTTAAATTAAAAATGAAGTTTTA
AATCAATCTAAAGTATATATGAGTAAACTTGGTCTGACAGTTACCAATGCTTAATCAGTGAGGCACCTAT
CTCAGCGATCTGTCTATTTCGTTCATCCATAGTTGCCTGACTCCCCGTCGTGTAGATAACTACGATACGG
GAGGGCTTACCATCTGGCCCCAGTGCTGCAATGATACCGCGAGACCCACGCTCACCGGCTCCAGATTTAT
CAGCAATAAACCAGCCAGCCGGAAGGGCCGAGCGCAGAAGTGGTCCTGCAACTTTATCCGCCTCCATCCA
GTCTATTAATTGTTGCCGGGAAGCTAGAGTAAGTAGTTCGCCAGTTAATAGTTTGCGCAACGTTGTTGCC
ATTGCTACAGGCATCGTGGTGTCACGCTCGTCGTTTGGTATGGCTTCATTCAGCTCCGGTTCCCAACGAT
CAAGGCGAGTTACATGATCCCCCATGTTGTGCAAAAAAGCGGTTAGCTCCTTCGGTCCTCCGATCGTTGT
CAGAAGTAAGTTGGCCGCAGTGTTATCACTCATGGTTATGGCAGCACTGCATAATTCTCTTACTGTCATG
CCATCCGTAAGATGCTTTTCTGTGACTGGTGAGTACTCAACCAAGTCATTCTGAGAATAGTGTATGCGGC
GACCGAGTTGCTCTTGCCCGGCGTCAATACGGGATAATACCGCGCCACATAGCAGAACTTTAAAAGTGCT
CATCATTGGAAAACGTTCTTCGGGGCGAAAACTCTCAAGGATCTTACCGCTGTTGAGATCCAGTTCGATG
TAACCCACTCGTGCACCCAACTGATCTTCAGCATCTTTTACTTTCACCAGCGTTTCTGGGTGAGCAAAAA
CAGGAAGGCAAAATGCCGCAAAAAAGGGAATAAGGGCGACACGGAAATGTTGAATACTCATACTCTTCCT
TTTTCAATATTATTGAAGCATTTATCAGGGTTATTGTCTCATGAGCGGATACATATTTGAATGTATTTAG
AAAAATAAACAAATAGGGGTTCCGCGCACATTTCCCCGAAAAGTGCCACCTGACGTC
Features (pLannotate 1.2.2; 22 found; start..end, strand, type, name):
     28..80      -  misc_feature   bom (fragment): basis of mobility region from pBR322
    235..614     +  enhancer       CMV enhancer: human cytomegalovirus immediate early enhancer
    615..818     +  promoter       CMV promoter: human cytomegalovirus (CMV) immediate early promoter
    820..839     +  promoter       PLtetO-1 promoter (fragment): modified phage lambda PL promoter with tet operator sites (Lutz and Bujard, 1997)
    841..860     +  promoter       PLtetO-1 promoter (fragment): modified phage lambda PL promoter with tet operator sites (Lutz and Bujard, 1997)
    868..901     +  promoter       TRE3GV promoter (fragment): 3rd-generation Tet-responsive promoter that can be activated by binding of Tet-On® 3G, optimized for retroviral and lentiviral vectors
   1035..1058    +  CDS            3xFLAG (fragment): three tandem FLAG® epitope tags
   1083..2216    +  CDS            NFATC2IP (fragment): NF2IP_HUMAN - Also known as NIP45. Experimental evidence at protein level: Swiss-Prot protein existence level 1. In T-helper 2 (Th2) cells, regulates the magnitude of NFAT- driven transcription of a specific subset of cytokine genes, including IL3, IL4, IL5 and IL13, but not IL2. Recruits PRMT1 to the IL4 promoter; this leads to enhancement of histone H4 'Arg-3'-methylation and facilitates subsequent histone acetylation at the IL4 locus, thus promotes robust cytokine expression (By similarity). Down-regulates formation of poly-SUMO chains by UBE2I/UBC9 (By similarity). From Homo sapiens (Human
   2286..2510    +  polyA_signal   bGH poly(A) signal: bovine growth hormone polyadenylation signal
   2514..2535    +  promoter       SV40 promoter (fragment): SV40 enhancer and early promoter
   2556..2789    +  rep_origin     f1 ori (fragment) (sequence partly withheld): f1 bacteriophage origin of replication; arrow indicates direction of (+) strand synthesis
   2794..2841    +  protein_bind   FRT: FLP-mediated recombination occurs in the 8-bp core sequence TCTAGAAA (Turan and Bode, 2011). FLP recombinase from the Saccharomyces cerevisiae 2μ plasmid
   2849..3871    +  CDS            HygR: hygromycin B phosphotransferase confers resistance to hygromycin
   3881..4006    +  CDS            ble (fragment): BLE_KLEPN - Experimental evidence at protein level: Swiss-Prot protein existence level 1. Binding protein with a strong affinity to the bleomycin family of antibiotics. Binds to CL990; an antimitotic-antibiotic compound. From Klebsiella pneumoniae.
   4001..4122    +  polyA_signal   SV40 poly(A) signal: SV40 polyadenylation signal
   4195..4211    -  protein_bind   lac operator: The lac repressor binds to the lac operator to inhibit transcription in E. coli. This inhibition can be relieved by adding lactose or isopropyl-β-D-thiogalactopyranoside (IPTG). lac repressor encoded by lacI
   4219..4249    -  promoter       lac promoter: promoter for the E. coli lac operon
   4264..4285    -  protein_bind   CAP binding site: CAP binding activates transcription in the presence of cAMP. E. coli catabolite activator protein
   4298..4390    -  CDS            lacI (fragment): lac repressor; lacI; The lac repressor binds to the lac operator to inhibit transcription in E. coli. This inhibition can be relieved by adding lactose or isopropyl-β-D-thiogalactopyranoside (IPTG).
   4573..5161    -  rep_origin     ori: high-copy-number ColE1/pMB1/pBR322/pUC origin of replication
   5332..6192    -  CDS            AmpR: β-lactamase; bla; confers resistance to ampicillin, carbenicillin, and related antibiotics
   6193..6297    -  promoter       AmpR promoter: bla
