[The description below was written by a language model from this plasmid's Addgene catalogue record and pLannotate feature annotations shown in this document.]
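Description:
pcDNA5-FRT/T0-3xFLAG-NFATC2IP ∆101-140 is a 6.3 kb mammalian expression plasmid built on a modified pcDNA5/FRT/TO backbone in which the original single FLAG tag was replaced with a 3xFLAG cassette followed by a multiple cloning site for N-terminal tagging. In bacteria it is maintained at high copy through a ColE1/pUC-type origin and selected with ampicillin via the β-lactamase gene. A fragment of the f1 origin and remnants of lac regulatory sequence are also annotated in the backbone.

The payload is human NFATC2IP (also known as NIP45, ESC2 or RAD60) lacking its initiator methionine, so that translation starts from the upstream 3xFLAG tag, and carrying an internal deletion of amino acids 101-140. Expression is driven by the CMV enhancer/promoter and terminated by the bGH polyadenylation signal. Immediately downstream of the CMV promoter the annotation picks up two short tet-operator-containing fragments, consistent with the "TO" design, in which Tet repressor binding keeps the promoter silent until tetracycline or doxycycline is added in repressor-expressing cells.

An FRT site sits directly upstream of a hygromycin phosphotransferase coding sequence followed by an SV40 poly(A) signal. No full promoter is annotated for this marker, in keeping with the Flp-In design. In that system, FLP-mediated recombination into a genomic FRT site in a suitable host line places the marker behind a resident promoter, which allows hygromycin selection of single-copy isogenic integrants.

The construct therefore suits transient or stable, inducible expression of this deletion mutant. The associated study concerns NFATC2IP in SUMO-dependent genome integrity, but the record does not state what function residues 101-140 serve.
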