Addgene plasmid #221212: pcDNA5-FRT/T0-3xFLAG-NFATC2IP ∆101-140
Purpose: Mammalian expression vector of triple Flag tagged NFATC2IP with amino acids 101-140 deleted
Depositing lab: Daniel Durocher. Depositing organization: Sinai Health System. Publication: NFATC2IP is a mediator of SUMO-dependent genome integrity. Cho T, Hoeg L, Setiaputra D, Durocher D. Genes Dev. 2024 Apr 17;38(5-6):233-252. doi: 10.1101/gad.350914.123. PubMed 38503515.
Backbone
  Vector backbone: pcDNA5-3X-Flag-FRT-T0
  Backbone manufacturer: ThermoFisher
  Backbone size w/o insert (bp): 5191
  Total vector size (bp): 6328
  Modifications to backbone: 1xFLAG was replaced by HindIII-3xFLAG-AscI, yielding 3xFLAG vector for N-terminal tagging with MCS
  Vector type: Mammalian Expression
  Selectable markers: Hygromycin
Growth in bacteria
  Bacterial resistance: Ampicillin, 100 μg/mL
  Growth temperature: 37°C
  Growth strain: DH5alpha
  Copy number: High Copy
Gene/Insert
  Gene/Insert name: NFATC2IP
  Species: H. sapiens (human)
  Insert size (bp): 1136
  Mutation: 1st Methionine and amino acids 101-140 deleted
  Entrez Gene: NFATC2IP (a.k.a. ESC2, NIP45, RAD60)
  Promoter: CMV
  Tag / fusion protein: 3XFlag (N terminal on insert)
  Cloning method: Other
  Sequencing primers: 5′ cgcaaatgggcggtaggcgtg
Terms and licenses: Academic/Nonprofit Terms; Industry Terms: Not Available to Industry
How to cite: pcDNA5-FRT/T0-3xFLAG-NFATC2IP ∆101-140 was a gift from Daniel Durocher (Addgene plasmid # 221212 ; http://n2t.net/addgene:221212 ; RRID:Addgene_221212)
